>Addgene plasmid #118683 | pDONR 221-PHL2 (STOP) | addgene full sequence | sequence record 229772 | Addgene NGS Result
CTTTCCTGCGTTATCCCCTGATTCTGTGGATAACCGTATTACCGCCTTTGAGTGAGCTGATACCGCTCGC
CGCAGCCGAACGACCGAGCGCAGCGAGTCAGTGAGCGAGGAAGCGGAAGAGCGCCCAATACGCAAACCGC
CTCTCCCCGCGCGTTGGCCGATTCATTAATGCAGCTGGCACGACAGGTTTCCCGACTGGAAAGCGGGCAG
TGAGCGCAACGCAATTAATACGCGTACCGCTAGCCAGGAAGAGTTTGTAGAAACGCAAAAAGGCCATCCG
TCAGGATGGCCTTCTGCTTAGTTTGATGCCTGGCAGTTTATGGCGGGCGTCCTGCCCGCCACCCTCCGGG
CCGTTGCTTCACAACGTTCAAATCCGCTCCCGGCGGATTTGTCCTACTCAGGAGAGCGTTCACCGACAAA
CAACAGATAAAACGAAAGGCCCAGTCTTCCGACTGAGCCTTTCGTTTTATTTGATGCCTGGCAGTTCCCT
ACTCTCGCGTTAACGCTAGCATGGATGTTTTCCCAGTCACGACGTTGTAAAACGACGGCCAGTCTTAAGC
TCGGGCCCCAAATAATGATTTTATTTTGACTGATAGTGACCTGTTCGTTGCAACAAATTGATGAGCAATG
CTTTTTTATAATGCCAACTTTGTACAAAAAAGCAGGCTCTATGTACTCAGCGATTCGCTCGCTTCCACTC
GATGGTGGACACGTTGGTGGTGACTACCATGGACCTCTTGACGGAACCAATCTTCCCGGTGACGCTTGTT
TGGTTTTAACGACTGACCCTAAACCTCGTCTCCGGTGGACAACTGAGCTTCATGAGAGATTCGTTGACGC
CGTTACTCAGCTCGGTGGTCCTGACAAAGCGACTCCCAAAACTATTATGAGAACAATGGGAGTGAAGGGT
CTCACTCTCTACCACCTCAAATCACATCTTCAGAAATTCCGCCTAGGGAGGCAAGCTGGCAAAGAATCAA
CTGAGAACTCTAAAGATGCTTCTTGTGTAGGGGAGAGTCAGGACACAGGTTCATCTTCGACATCATCAAT
GAGAATGGCGCAGCAGGAGCAGAACGAGGGTTACCAAGTCACCGAAGCTCTACGTGCTCAGATGGAAGTC
CAAAGAAGACTACACGATCAATTGGAGGTGCAACGGAGGCTCCAGCTGAGGATAGAGGCACAAGGAAAAT
ACCTGCAATCGATTCTTGAAAAAGCTTGCAAGGCCTTTGACGAGCAAGCTGCTACTTTTGCTGGACTTGA
GGCTGCTAGGGAAGAGCTATCAGAGCTAGCCATCAAAGTCTCCAATAGCTCTCAAGGAACATCAGTCCCG
TACTTCGATGCAACAAAGATGATGATGATGCCATCGTTGTCAGAGCTTGCAGTAGCAATAGACAACAAAA
ACAACATCACAACCAACTGTTCAGTAGAAAGCTCTCTGACTTCCATCACACATGGGAGCTCTATATCTGC
TGCATCAATGAAGAAGCGTCAACGTGGAGACAATTTGGGCGTAGGGTATGAATCAGGCTGGATTATGCCT
AGTAGCACCATTGGATAAAACCCAGCTTTCTTGTACAAAGTTGGCATTATAAGAAAGCATTGCTTATCAA
TTTGTTGCAACGAACAGGTCACTATCAGTCAAAATAAAATCATTATTTGCCATCCAGCTGATATCCCCTA
TAGTGAGTCGTATTACATGGTCATAGCTGTTTCCTGGCAGCTCTGGCCCGTGTCTCAAAATCTCTGATGT
TACATTGCACAAGATAAAAATATATCATCATGAACAATAAAACTGTCTGCTTACATAAACAGTAATACAA
GGGGTGTTATGAGCCATATTCAACGGGAAACGTCGAGGCCGCGATTAAATTCCAACATGGATGCTGATTT
ATATGGGTATAAATGGGCTCGCGATAATGTCGGGCAATCAGGTGCGACAATCTATCGCTTGTATGGGAAG
CCCGATGCGCCAGAGTTGTTTCTGAAACATGGCAAAGGTAGCGTTGCCAATGATGTTACAGATGAGATGG
TCAGACTAAACTGGCTGACGGAATTTATGCCTCTTCCGACCATCAAGCATTTTATCCGTACTCCTGATGA
TGCATGGTTACTCACCACTGCGATCCCCGGAAAAACAGCATTCCAGGTATTAGAAGAATATCCTGATTCA
GGTGAAAATATTGTTGATGCGCTGGCAGTGTTCCTGCGCCGGTTGCATTCGATTCCTGTTTGTAATTGTC
CTTTTAACAGCGATCGCGTATTTCGTCTCGCTCAGGCGCAATCACGAATGAATAACGGTTTGGTTGATGC
GAGTGATTTTGATGACGAGCGTAATGGCTGGCCTGTTGAACAAGTCTGGAAAGAAATGCATAAACTTTTG
CCATTCTCACCGGATTCAGTCGTCACTCATGGTGATTTCTCACTTGATAACCTTATTTTTGACGAGGGGA
AATTAATAGGTTGTATTGATGTTGGACGAGTCGGAATCGCAGACCGATACCAGGATCTTGCCATCCTATG
GAACTGCCTCGGTGAGTTTTCTCCTTCATTACAGAAACGGCTTTTTCAAAAATATGGTATTGATAATCCT
GATATGAATAAATTGCAGTTTCATTTGATGCTCGATGAGTTTTTCTAATCAGAATTGGTTAATTGGTTGT
AACACTGGCAGAGCATTACGCTGACTTGACGGGACGGCGCAAGCTCATGACCAAAATCCCTTAACGTGAG
TTACGCGTCGTTCCACTGAGCGTCAGACCCCGTAGAAAAGATCAAAGGATCTTCTTGAGATCCTTTTTTT
CTGCGCGTAATCTGCTGCTTGCAAACAAAAAAACCACCGCTACCAGCGGTGGTTTGTTTGCCGGATCAAG
AGCTACCAACTCTTTTTCCGAAGGTAACTGGCTTCAGCAGAGCGCAGATACCAAATACTGTTCTTCTAGT
GTAGCCGTAGTTAGGCCACCACTTCAAGAACTCTGTAGCACCGCCTACATACCTCGCTCTGCTAATCCTG
TTACCAGTGGCTGCTGCCAGTGGCGATAAGTCGTGTCTTACCGGGTTGGACTCAAGACGATAGTTACCGG
ATAAGGCGCAGCGGTCGGGCTGAACGGGGGGTTCGTGCACACAGCCCAGCTTGGAGCGAACGACCTACAC
CGAACTGAGATACCTACAGCGTGAGCTATGAGAAAGCGCCACGCTTCCCGAAGGGAGAAAGGCGGACAGG
TATCCGGTAAGCGGCAGGGTCGGAACAGGAGAGCGCACGAGGGAGCTTCCAGGGGGAAACGCCTGGTATC
TTTATAGTCCTGTCGGGTTTCGCCACCTCTGACTTGAGCGTCGATTTTTGTGATGCTCGTCAGGGGGGCG
GAGCCTATGGAAAAACGCCAGCAACGCGGCCTTTTTACGGTTCCTGGCCTTTTGCTGGCCTTTTGCTCAC
ATGTT
Features (pLannotate 1.2.2; 10 found; start..end, strand, type, name):
    121..213     +  CDS            lacI (fragment): lac repressor; lacI; The lac repressor binds to the lac operator to inhibit transcription in E. coli. This inhibition can be relieved by adding lactose or isopropyl-β-D-thiogalactopyranoside (IPTG).
    268..295     -  terminator     rrnB T2 terminator: transcription terminator T2 from the E. coli rrnB gene
    427..470     +  terminator     rrnB T1 terminator: Escherichia coli rrnB; transcription terminator T1 from the E. coli rrnB gene
    517..553     -  CDS            lacZα (fragment): LacZα fragment of β-galactosidase; lacZ fragment
    569..668     +  protein_bind   attL1: mutant version of attL; recombination site for the Gateway® LR reaction LR Clonase™
    671..1555    +  CDS            PHL2: PHL2_ARATH - Experimental evidence at protein level: Swiss-Prot protein existence level 1. Transcriptional activator (PubMed:26586833). Acts redundantly with PHR1 as a key component of the central regulatory system controlling transcriptional responses to Pi starvation (PubMed:26586833). Binds in a sequence-specific manner to phosphate starvation-regulated promoters (PubMed:26586833). From Arabidopsis thaliana (Mouse-ear cress).
   1560..1659    -  protein_bind   attL2: mutant version of attL; recombination site for the Gateway® LR reaction LR Clonase™
   1677..1695    -  promoter       T7 promoter: promoter for bacteriophage T7 RNA polymerase
   1829..2638    +  CDS            KanR: aminoglycoside phosphotransferase; aph(3')-Ia; confers resistance to kanamycin in bacteria or G418 (Geneticin®) in eukaryotes
   2785..3373    +  rep_origin     ori: high-copy-number ColE1/pMB1/pBR322/pUC origin of replication
