[The description below was written by a language model from this plasmid's Addgene catalogue record and pLannotate feature annotations shown in this document.]
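Description:
pDONR 221-PHL2 (STOP) is a Gateway entry clone built in the pDONR 221 backbone and carrying the coding sequence of Arabidopsis thaliana PHL2 (locus AT3G24120). It is a small bacterial plasmid of about 3.4 kb, maintained in E. coli through a high-copy ColE1/pUC-type origin and selected with kanamycin via an aminoglycoside phosphotransferase (KanR) gene. The insert is recorded as 897 bp, and the annotated PHL2 open reading frame sits between attL1 and attL2, the recombination sites left after a BP reaction. The "(STOP)" in the name suggests the native stop codon was retained, which would suit untagged or N-terminally fused expression rather than C-terminal fusions, although the record does not say this explicitly.

The entry vector has no promoter positioned to drive PHL2 expression in plants or other hosts. The rrnB T1 and T2 terminators upstream of attL1 insulate the insert from read-through transcription, and a T7 promoter lies just beyond attL2, oriented back toward the insert. Short lacI and lacZα fragments are backbone remnants with no evident functional role. The plasmid serves as a shuttle: an LR Clonase reaction moves the PHL2 cassette directionally into any attR-containing destination vector, such as plant binary or protein expression vectors.

PHL2 is annotated as a transcriptional activator that acts redundantly with PHR1 in controlling responses to phosphate starvation. The clone was deposited as part of a collection supporting genomic and phenomic screens of Arabidopsis genes, centred on flower-related and ABA-responsive RING-type ubiquitin E3 ligases. The record does not state the specific role of PHL2 in that work.
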