Addgene plasmid #118683: pDONR 221-PHL2 (STOP)
Purpose: Gateway entry vector
Depositing lab: Kristiina Himanen. Depositing organization: University of Helsinki. Publication: Genomic and Phenomic Screens for Flower Related RING Type Ubiquitin E3 Ligases in Arabidopsis. Pavicic M, Mouhu K, Wang F, Bilicka M, Chovancek E, Himanen K. Front Plant Sci. 2017 Mar 28;8:416. doi: 10.3389/fpls.2017.00416. eCollection 2017. PubMed 28400782.
Backbone
  Vector backbone: pDONR 221
  Vector type: Other
Growth in bacteria
  Bacterial resistance: Kanamycin, 50 μg/mL
  Growth temperature: 37°C
  Growth strain: DH5alpha
  Copy number: High Copy
Gene/Insert
  Gene/Insert name: PHL2
  Species: A. thaliana (mustard weed)
  Insert size (bp): 897
  Entrez Gene: AT3G24120 (a.k.a. AT3G24120)
  Cloning method: Gateway Cloning
Terms and licenses: Academic/Nonprofit Terms; Industry Terms: Not Available to Industry
Depositor comments: Our work is based on genomic approaches in Arabidopsis thaliana and groups of genes are presented in all of the following publications: Pavicic Mirko (2019). Multifaceted roles of RING-type ubiquitin E3 ligases: reverse phenomic approaches. http://urn.fi/URN:ISBN:978-951-51-5483-5 Pavicic M., Mouhu K., Wang F., Bilicka M., Chovancek E., & Himanen K. (2017). Genomic and phenomic screens for flower related RING type ubiquitin E3 ligases in Arabidopsis. Frontiers in Plant Science. doi.org/10.3389/fpls.2017.00416 Pavicic M., Wang F., Mouhu K., Himanen K. (2019). High throughput in vitro seed germination screen identified new ABA responsive RING-type ubiquitin E3 ligases in Arabidopsis thaliana. Plant Cell Tissue and Organ Culture. https://link.springer.com/article/10.1007/s11240-019-01700-9
How to cite: pDONR 221-PHL2 (STOP) was a gift from Kristiina Himanen (Addgene plasmid # 118683 ; http://n2t.net/addgene:118683 ; RRID:Addgene_118683)
